>Addgene plasmid #226459 | pGL4.23[uORF1/luc2/minP] | addgene full sequence | sequence record 450176 | Addgene NGS Result
GGCCTAACTGGCCGGTACCTGAGCTCGCTAGCCTCGAGGATATCAAGATCTGGCCTCGGCGGCCAAGCTT
AGACACTAGAGGGTATATAATGGAAGCTCGACTTCCAGCTTGGCAATCCGGTACTGTTGGTAAAAGACAC
GTGCTGGGGCGGGCAGGCGAGCGCCTCAGTCTGGTCGCCTGGCGGTGCCTCCGGCCCCAACGCGCCCGGG
CCGCCGCGGGCCGCGCGCGCCGAAGCCCGGCTGAGTCACTGGCAGGGCAGCGCGCGTGTGGGAAGGGGCG
GAGGGAGTGCGGCCGGCGGGCGGGCGGGGCGCTGGGCTCAGCCGGGCCGCAGGTGACCCGGAGGCCCTCG
CCGCCCGCGGCGCCCCGAGCGCTTTGTGAGCAGATGCGGAGCCGAGTGGAGGGCGCGAGCCAGATGCGGG
GCGACAGCTGACTTGCTGAGAGGAGGCGGGGAGGCGCGGAGCGCGCGTGTGGTCCTTGCGCCGCTGACTT
CTCCACTGGTTCCTGGGCACCGAAAGATAAACCTCTCATAATGGAAGATGCCAAAAACATTAAGAAGGGC
CCAGCGCCATTCTACCCACTCGAAGACGGGACCGCCGGCGAGCAGCTGCACAAAGCCATGAAGCGCTACG
CCCTGGTGCCCGGCACCATCGCCTTTACCGACGCACATATCGAGGTGGACATTACCTACGCCGAGTACTT
CGAGATGAGCGTTCGGCTGGCAGAAGCTATGAAGCGCTATGGGCTGAATACAAACCATCGGATCGTGGTG
TGCAGCGAGAATAGCTTGCAGTTCTTCATGCCCGTGTTGGGTGCCCTGTTCATCGGTGTGGCTGTGGCCC
CAGCTAACGACATCTACAACGAGCGCGAGCTGCTGAACAGCATGGGCATCAGCCAGCCCACCGTCGTATT
CGTGAGCAAGAAAGGGCTGCAAAAGATCCTCAACGTGCAAAAGAAGCTACCGATCATACAAAAGATCATC
ATCATGGATAGCAAGACCGACTACCAGGGCTTCCAAAGCATGTACACCTTCGTGACTTCCCATTTGCCAC
CCGGCTTCAACGAGTACGACTTCGTGCCCGAGAGCTTCGACCGGGACAAAACCATCGCCCTGATCATGAA
CAGTAGTGGCAGTACCGGATTGCCCAAGGGCGTAGCCCTACCGCACCGCACCGCTTGTGTCCGATTCAGT
CATGCCCGCGACCCCATCTTCGGCAACCAGATCATCCCCGACACCGCTATCCTCAGCGTGGTGCCATTTC
ACCACGGCTTCGGCATGTTCACCACGCTGGGCTACTTGATCTGCGGCTTTCGGGTCGTGCTCATGTACCG
CTTCGAGGAGGAGCTATTCTTGCGCAGCTTGCAAGACTATAAGATTCAATCTGCCCTGCTGGTGCCCACA
CTATTTAGCTTCTTCGCTAAGAGCACTCTCATCGACAAGTACGACCTAAGCAACTTGCACGAGATCGCCA
GCGGCGGGGCGCCGCTCAGCAAGGAGGTAGGTGAGGCCGTGGCCAAACGCTTCCACCTACCAGGCATCCG
CCAGGGCTACGGCCTGACAGAAACAACCAGCGCCATTCTGATCACCCCCGAAGGGGACGACAAGCCTGGC
GCAGTAGGCAAGGTGGTGCCCTTCTTCGAGGCTAAGGTGGTGGACTTGGACACCGGTAAGACACTGGGTG
TGAACCAGCGCGGCGAGCTGTGCGTCCGTGGCCCCATGATCATGAGCGGCTACGTTAACAACCCCGAGGC
TACAAACGCTCTCATCGACAAGGACGGCTGGCTGCACAGCGGCGACATCGCCTACTGGGACGAGGACGAG
CACTTCTTCATCGTGGACCGGCTGAAGAGCCTGATCAAATACAAGGGCTACCAGGTAGCCCCAGCCGAAC
TGGAGAGCATCCTGCTGCAACACCCCAACATCTTCGACGCCGGGGTCGCCGGCCTGCCCGACGACGATGC
CGGCGAGCTGCCCGCCGCAGTCGTCGTGCTGGAACACGGTAAAACCATGACCGAGAAGGAGATCGTGGAC
TATGTGGCCAGCCAGGTTACAACCGCCAAGAAGCTGCGCGGTGGTGTTGTGTTCGTGGACGAGGTGCCTA
AAGGACTGACCGGCAAGTTGGACGCCCGCAAGATCCGCGAGATTCTCATTAAGGCCAAGAAGGGCGGCAA
GATCGCCGTGTAATAATTCTAGAGTCGGGGCGGCCGGCCGCTTCGAGCAGACATGATAAGATACATTGAT
GAGTTTGGACAAACCACAACTAGAATGCAGTGAAAAAAATGCTTTATTTGTGAAATTTGTGATGCTATTG
CTTTATTTGTAACCATTATAAGCTGCAATAAACAAGTTAACAACAACAATTGCATTCATTTTATGTTTCA
GGTTCAGGGGGAGGTGTGGGAGGTTTTTTAAAGCAAGTAAAACCTCTACAAATGTGGTAAAATCGATAAG
GATCCGTCGACCGATGCCCTTGAGAGCCTTCAACCCAGTCAGCTCCTTCCGGTGGGCGCGGGGCATGACT
ATCGTCGCCGCACTTATGACTGTCTTCTTTATCATGCAACTCGTAGGACAGGTGCCGGCAGCGCTCTTCC
GCTTCCTCGCTCACTGACTCGCTGCGCTCGGTCGTTCGGCTGCGGCGAGCGGTATCAGCTCACTCAAAGG
CGGTAATACGGTTATCCACAGAATCAGGGGATAACGCAGGAAAGAACATGTGAGCAAAAGGCCAGCAAAA
GGCCAGGAACCGTAAAAAGGCCGCGTTGCTGGCGTTTTTCCATAGGCTCCGCCCCCCTGACGAGCATCAC
AAAAATCGACGCTCAAGTCAGAGGTGGCGAAACCCGACAGGACTATAAAGATACCAGGCGTTTCCCCCTG
GAAGCTCCCTCGTGCGCTCTCCTGTTCCGACCCTGCCGCTTACCGGATACCTGTCCGCCTTTCTCCCTTC
GGGAAGCGTGGCGCTTTCTCATAGCTCACGCTGTAGGTATCTCAGTTCGGTGTAGGTCGTTCGCTCCAAG
CTGGGCTGTGTGCACGAACCCCCCGTTCAGCCCGACCGCTGCGCCTTATCCGGTAACTATCGTCTTGAGT
CCAACCCGGTAAGACACGACTTATCGCCACTGGCAGCAGCCACTGGTAACAGGATTAGCAGAGCGAGGTA
TGTAGGCGGTGCTACAGAGTTCTTGAAGTGGTGGCCTAACTACGGCTACACTAGAAGAACAGTATTTGGT
ATCTGCGCTCTGCTGAAGCCAGTTACCTTCGGAAAAAGAGTTGGTAGCTCTTGATCCGGCAAACAAACCA
CCGCTGGTAGCGGTGGTTTTTTTGTTTGCAAGCAGCAGATTACGCGCAGAAAAAAAGGATCTCAAGAAGA
TCCTTTGATCTTTTCTACGGGGTCTGACGCTCAGTGGAACGAAAACTCACGTTAAGGGATTTTGGTCATG
AGATTATCAAAAAGGATCTTCACCTAGATCCTTTTAAATTAAAAATGAAGTTTTAAATCAATCTAAAGTA
TATATGAGTAAACTTGGTCTGACAGCGGCCGCAAATGCTAAACCACTGCAGTGGTTACCAGTGCTTGATC
AGTGAGGCACCGATCTCAGCGATCTGCCTATTTCGTTCGTCCATAGTGGCCTGACTCCCCGTCGTGTAGA
TCACTACGATTCGTGAGGGCTTACCATCAGGCCCCAGCGCAGCAATGATGCCGCGAGAGCCGCGTTCACC
GGCCCCCGATTTGTCAGCAATGAACCAGCCAGCAGGGAGGGCCGAGCGAAGAAGTGGTCCTGCTACTTTG
TCCGCCTCCATCCAGTCTATGAGCTGCTGTCGTGATGCTAGAGTAAGAAGTTCGCCAGTGAGTAGTTTCC
GAAGAGTTGTGGCCATTGCTACTGGCATCGTGGTATCACGCTCGTCGTTCGGTATGGCTTCGTTCAACTC
TGGTTCCCAGCGGTCAAGCCGGGTCACATGATCACCCATATTATGAAGAAATGCAGTCAGCTCCTTAGGG
CCTCCGATCGTTGTCAGAAGTAAGTTGGCCGCGGTGTTGTCGCTCATGGTAATGGCAGCACTACACAATT
CTCTTACCGTCATGCCATCCGTAAGATGCTTTTCCGTGACCGGCGAGTACTCAACCAAGTCGTTTTGTGA
GTAGTGTATACGGCGACCAAGCTGCTCTTGCCCGGCGTCTATACGGGACAACACCGCGCCACATAGCAGT
ACTTTGAAAGTGCTCATCATCGGGAATCGTTCTTCGGGGCGGAAAGACTCAAGGATCTTGCCGCTATTGA
GATCCAGTTCGATATAGCCCACTCTTGCACCCAGTTGATCTTCAGCATCTTTTACTTTCACCAGCGTTTC
GGGGTGTGCAAAAACAGGCAAGCAAAATGCCGCAAAGAAGGGAATGAGTGCGACACGAAAATGTTGGATG
CTCATACTCGTCCTTTTTCAATATTATTGAAGCATTTATCAGGGTTACTAGTACGTCTCTCAAGGATAAG
TAAGTAATATTAAGGTACGGGAGGTATTGGACAGGCCGCAATAAAATATCTTTATTTTCATTACATCTGT
GTGTTGGTTTTTTGTGTGAATCGATAGTACTAACATACGCTCTCCATCAAAACAAAACGAAACAAAACAA
ACTAGCAAAATAGGCTGTCCCCAGTGCAAGTGCAGGTGCCAGAACATTTCTCT
Features (pLannotate 1.2.2; 10 found; start..end, strand, type, name):
     77..108     +  promoter       minP: minimal TATA-box promoter with low basal activity
    531..2183    +  CDS            luciferase: firefly luciferase synthetic luc2 version of the luciferase gene
   2227..2348    -  polyA_signal   SV40 poly(A) signal: SV40 polyadenylation signal
   2371..2439    -  CDS            large T antigen (fragment): large T antigen from SV40 (simian virus 40)
   2455..2587    +  CDS            TcR (fragment): tetracycline efflux protein; tet; confers resistance to tetracycline
   2767..3355    -  rep_origin     ori: high-copy-number ColE1/pMB1/pBR322/pUC origin of replication
   3555..4415    -  CDS            AmpR: β-lactamase confers resistance to ampicillin, carbenicillin, and related antibiotics
   4416..4457    -  promoter       AmpR promoter (fragment): bla
   4520..4568    +  polyA_signal   poly(A) signal: synthetic polyadenylation signal
   4582..4673    +  misc_feature   pause site: RNA polymerase II transcriptional pause signal from the human α2 globin gene
