[The description below was written by a language model from this plasmid's Addgene catalogue record and pLannotate feature annotations shown in this document.]
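Description:
pGL4.23[uORF1/luc2/minP] is a mammalian firefly luciferase reporter plasmid of 4,673 nt, built on Promega's pGL4 backbone. It is designed to test how the 5' untranslated region of the MET oncogene affects expression of a downstream reporter. It is propagated in E. coli as a high-copy plasmid through a ColE1/pUC-type origin and selected with ampicillin via the β-lactamase gene. The short matches to the SV40 large T antigen and to a tetracycline resistance gene are annotated only as fragments; they are best read as backbone remnants rather than functional elements.

The reporter cassette starts with minP, a minimal TATA-box promoter with low basal activity, and continues with the synthetic luc2 firefly luciferase coding sequence and an SV40 polyadenylation signal. About 420 nt between minP and the luc2 start carry no annotation. This position fits the catalogued insert, a MET 5'UTR in which upstream open reading frame 1 (uORF1) is mutated, introduced by Gibson cloning, but the feature table does not mark the insert and the record does not describe the mutation. A synthetic poly(A) signal and an RNA polymerase II pause site from the human α2 globin gene lie upstream of the promoter on the circular map, where they limit read-through transcription from the backbone that would otherwise add background signal.

With the mutated leader transcribed as part of the luciferase mRNA, luciferase output reflects the contribution of uORF1 to MET translational control. The associated publication concerns MET overexpression driven by the integrated stress response in cancers, so the plasmid is presumably compared with constructs carrying the wild-type or otherwise mutated 5'UTR in transfected mammalian cells.
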