Addgene plasmid #226459: pGL4.23[uORF1/luc2/minP]
Purpose: MET 5'UTR (uORF1 mutated) upstream FLuc
Depositing lab: Dogus Altintas & Paolo Comoglio. Depositing organization: IFOM Fondazione, Italy. Publication: The integrated stress response drives MET oncogene overexpression in cancers. Cerqua M, Foiani M, Boccaccio C, Comoglio PM, Altintas DM. EMBO J. 2025 Jan 7. doi: 10.1038/s44318-024-00338-4. PubMed 39774381.
Backbone
  Vector backbone: pGL4
  Backbone manufacturer: Promega
  Vector type: Mammalian Expression
Growth in bacteria
  Bacterial resistance: Ampicillin, 100 μg/mL
  Growth temperature: 37°C
  Growth strain: DH5alpha
  Copy number: High Copy
Gene/Insert
  Gene/Insert name: MET 5'UTR uORF1 mutated
  Cloning method: Gibson Cloning
  Sequencing primers: 5′ pGL3FOR
Terms and licenses: Academic/Nonprofit Terms; Industry Terms: Not Available to Industry
How to cite: pGL4.23[uORF1/luc2/minP] was a gift from Dogus Altintas & Paolo Comoglio (Addgene plasmid # 226459 ; http://n2t.net/addgene:226459 ; RRID:Addgene_226459)
